>Addgene plasmid #131461 | MADR pDonor-H3F3A-WT-EGFP pTV1 Pdgfra D842V COTv1 Trp53-V5 WPRE | addgene full sequence | sequence record 305184 | Addgene NGS Result
GGTCGACATTGATTATTGACTAGTGGATCCGCTGTAAGTCTGCAGAAATTGATGATCTATTAAACAATAA
AGATGTCCACTAAAATGGAAGTTTTTCCTGTCATACTTTGTTAAGAAGGGTGAGAACAGAGTACCTACAT
TTTGAATGGAAGGATTGGAGCTACGGGGGTGGGGGTGGGGTGGGATTAGATAAATGCCTGCTCTTTACTG
AAGGCTCTTTACTATTGCTTTATGATAATGTTTCATAGTTGGATATCATAATTTAAACAAGCAAAACCAA
ATTAAGGGCCAGCTCATTCCTCCCACTCATGATCTATAGATCTATAGATCTCTCGTGGGATCATTGTTTT
TCTCTTGATTCCCACTTTGTGGTTCTAAGTACTGTGGTTTCCAAATGTGTCAGTTTCATAGCCTGAAGAA
CGAGATCAGCAGCCTCTGTTCCACATACACTTCATTCTCAGTATTGTTTTGCCAAGTTCTAATTCCATCA
GAAGCTTGCAGATCTGCGACTCTAGAGGATCTGCGACTCTAGAGGATCATAATCAGCCATACCACATTTG
TAGAGGTTTTACTTGCTTTAAAAAACCTCCCACACCTCCCCCTGAACCTGAAACATAAAATGAATGCAAT
TGTTGTTGTTAACTTGTTTATTGCAGCTTATAATGGTTACAAATAAAGCAATAGCATCACAAATTTCACA
AATAAAGCATTTTTTTCACTGCATTCTAGTTGTGGTTTGTCCAAACTCATCAATGTATCTTATCATGTCT
GGATCTGCGACTCTAGAGGATCATAATCAGCCATACCACATTTGTAGAGGTTTTACTTGCTTTAAAAAAC
CTCCCACACCTCCCCCTGAACCTGAAACATAAAATGAATGCAATTGTTGTTGTTAACTTGTTTATTGCAG
CTTATAATGGTTACAAATAAAGCAATAGCATCACAAATTTCACAAATAAAGCATTTTTTTCACTGCATTC
TAGTTGTGGTTTGTCCAAACTCATCAATGTATCTTATCATGTCTGGATCTGCGACTCTAGAGGATCATAA
TCAGCCATACCACATTTGTAGAGGTTTTACTTGCTTTAAAAAACCTCCCACACCTCCCCCTGAACCTGAA
ACATAAAATGAATGCAATTGTTGTTGTTAACTTGTTTATTGCAGCTTATAATGGTTACAAATAAAGCAAT
AGCATCACAAATTTCACAAATAAAGCATTTTTTTCACTGCATTCTAGTTGTGGTTTGTCCAAACTCATCA
ATGTATCTTATCATGTCTGGATCCCCATCAAGCTGATCCGGAACCCTTAATATAACTTCGTATAGCATAC
ATTATACGAAGTTATTAGGTCCCTCGACCTGCAGCCCAAGCTAGCTTATCGATGCTAGCCAGCTGACCGG
TCGCCGCCACC
[408 nt withheld, positions 1412-1819]
TCGAGACCGGTAGCTACTGTGAGCAAGGGCGAGGAGCTGTTCACCGGGGTGGTGCCCATCCTGGTCGAGC
TGGACGGCGACGTAAACGGCCACAAGTTCAGCGTGTCCGGCGAGGGCGAGGGCGATGCCACCTACGGCAA
GCTGACCCTGAAGTTCATCTGCACCACCGGCAAGCTGCCCGTGCCCTGGCCCACCCTCGTGACCACCCTG
ACCTACGGCGTGCAGTGCTTCAGCCGCTACCCCGACCACATGAAGCAGCACGACTTCTTCAAGTCCGCCA
TGCCCGAAGGCTACGTCCAGGAGCGCACCATCTTCTTCAAGGACGACGGCAACTACAAGACCCGCGCCGA
GGTGAAGTTCGAGGGCGACACCCTGGTGAACCGCATCGAGCTGAAGGGCATCGACTTCAAGGAGGACGGC
AACATCCTGGGGCACAAGCTGGAGTACAACTACAACAGCCACAACGTCTATATCATGGCCGACAAGCAGA
AGAACGGCATCAAGGTGAACTTCAAGATCCGCCACAACATCGAGGACGGCAGCGTGCAGCTCGCCGACCA
CTACCAGCAGAACACCCCCATCGGCGACGGCCCCGTGCTGCTGCCCGACAACCACTACCTGAGCACCCAG
TCCGCCCTGAGCAAAGACCCCAACGAGAAGCGCGATCACATGGTCCTGCTGGAGTTCGTGACCGCCGCCG
GGATCACTCTCGGCATGGACGAGCTGTACAAGGGCGGCGATACCTATCGGTATATTGGATCCGGAGGATC
CGGAGCCACGAACTTCTCTCTGTTAAAGCAAGCAGGAGACGTGGAAGAAAACCCCGGTCCTATGGGGACC
TCCCACCAGGTCTTTCTGGTCCTCAGCTGTCTCCTCACAGGGCCGGGCCTCATCTCCTGCCAGCTCTTAT
TACCCTCTATCCTCCCAAACGAGAATGAGAAGATTGTGCAGCTGAATTCGTCCTTTTCTCTGAGATGCGT
TGGGGAGAGTGAAGTGAGCTGGCAGCACCCCATGTCTGAAGAAGACGACCCCAACGTGGAAATCAGAAGT
GAGGAGAACAACAGTGGCCTCTTTGTCACAGTGCTGGAAGTGGTTAACGCCTCCGCAGCCCACACCGGAT
GGTACACTTGCTACTACAACCACACTCAGACGGATGAGAGTGAGATCGAAGGCAGGCACATTTACATCTA
TGTACCAGACCCAGACATGGCCTTTGTGCCTCTCGGGATGACCGATTCCTTAGTCATCGTGGAAGAGGAT
GACTCTGCCATCATACCTTGCCGCACCACAGATCCGGAGACTCAAGTAACCTTGCACAATAACGGGAGGC
TGGTGCCTGCCTCCTATGACAGCAGGCAGGGCTTCAACGGAACCTTCAGCGTGGGGCCTTACATCTGTGA
GGCCACCGTCAAAGGGAGGACGTTCAAGACCAGCGAGTTTAATGTTTATGCCTTGAAAGCAACGTCAGAA
CTGAATCTGGAGATGGACGCACGCCAGACTGTGTATAAGGCAGGAGAAACGATCGTGGTGACCTGTGCCG
TCTTTAACAACGAGGTCGTTGACCTGCAGTGGACTTACCCTGGAGAAGTGAGAAACAAAGGTATCACCAT
GCTGGAGGAGATCAAACTCCCATCCATCAAACTGGTGTACACTTTGACCGTCCCCAAGGCCACGGTGAAG
GACAGTGGAGAGTATGAATGTGCTGCCCGTCAGGCCACTAAAGAGGTCAAGGAAATGAAGAGAGTCACCA
TTTCTGTCCACGAGAAAGGCTTCGTCGAGATTGAGCCCACCTTTGGCCAGCTGGAAGCTGTCAACTTGCA
CGAAGTCAGAGAGTTCGTGGTGGAGGTGCAGGCCTACCCGACGCCCAGGATATCGTGGCTGAAGGACAAC
TTGACTCTGATAGAGAATCTCACCGAGATCACCACTGATGTACAGAAGAGTCAGGAAACAAGGTATCAGA
GCAAATTAAAGCTGATCCGGGCTAAGGAAGAAGACAGTGGCCATTACACCATTATAGTTCAAAATGAGGA
TGACGTGAAGAGTTACACGTTTGAGCTGTCAACCCTAGTTCCTGCATCCATTTTGGATCTCGTAGATGAC
CACCATGGCTCTGGCGGGGGACAGACTGTGAGGTGTACAGCCGAAGGCACCCCTCTTCCAGAAATCGACT
GGATGATCTGCAAGCATATTAAGAAATGTAATAATGACACTTCGTGGACAGTTTTGGCCAGCAATGTCTC
AAATATTATCACAGAGCTCCCTCGCCGTGGCAGGAGTACCGTGGAGGGACGAGTGTCCTTCGCCAAAGTG
GAAGAGACCATCGCAGTTCGATGCCTGGCAAAGAACAACCTCAGCGTTGTGGCCCGTGAGCTGAAGCTGG
TGGCTCCCACTCTGCGATCTGAACTCACAGTGGCGGCCGCAGTGTTGGTGCTGTTGGTGATTGTCATTGT
CTCTCTCATCGTCCTGGTGGTCATTTGGAAGCAGAAACCACGGTATGAAATTCGCTGGAGGGTTATCGAG
TCAATCAGCCCCGATGGACATGAGTATATCTATGTGGACCCCATGCAGTTGCCTTACGACTCCAGATGGG
AATTCCCGAGAGATGGCCTCGTGCTTGGTCGGATTTTGGGATCCGGTGCATTTGGGAAAGTGGTCGAAGG
TACAGCTTATGGATTAAGCCGGTCCCAACCTGTAATGAAGGTGGCTGTGAAGATGCTCAAACCCACAGCC
AGGTCTAGTGAAAAGCAGGCTCTCATGTCTGAGCTGAAGATAATGACTCACCTGGGGCCACATTTGAACA
TTGTGAACTTGCTGGGAGCCTGCACCAAGTCAGGTCCCATTTACATCATCACAGAATACTGCTTCTATGG
GGATTTGGTCAACTACTTGCATAAGAACAGAGATAGCTTCATGAGCCAACACCCAGAGAAGCCGAAGAAA
GACCTGGACATCTTTGGATTGAATCCTGCAGACGAGAGCACAAGAAGTTATGTGATTTTGTCTTTTGAAA
ATAACGGCGACTACATGGACATGAAGCAAGCTGATACCACACAGTATGTCCCCATGCTTGAAAGGAAAGA
GGTTTCTAAATACTCTGACATCCAGAGATCGCTGTACGATCGGCCAGCCTCCTACAAGAAGAAATCCATG
CTAGACTCAGAAGTCAAAAACCTCCTTTCGGACGATGACTCCGAGGGTCTGACTTTGCTGGATCTATTGA
GCTTCACCTATCAAGTTGCTCGAGGAATGGAATTTTTGGCTTCGAAAAATTGTGTCCACCGGGACCTGGC
TGCCCGCAACGTCCTCCTGGCGCAAGGAAAAATTGTGAAGATCTGTGATTTTGGCCTGGCCAGAGTCATC
ATGCACGATTCCAACTACGTGTCAAAAGGCAGTACTTTCCTGCCTGTGAAGTGGATGGCACCCGAGAGCA
TCTTCGACAACCTCTACACCACGCTGAGTGACGTCTGGTCCTATGGCATTCTGCTCTGGGAAATCTTTTC
CCTTGGTGGCACACCCTATCCTGGCATGATGGTCGATTCTACTTTCTACAATAAGATCAAGAGTGGATAC
CGGATGGCCAAACCTGACCATGCCACCAGTGAAGTCTATGAGATCATGGTGCAGTGCTGGAACAGTGAGC
CCGAGAAGAGACCCTCCTTCTACCACCTCAGCGAGATAGTGGAGAACCTGTTGCCGGGACAATACAAGAA
GAGTTATGAAAAGATTCACCTGGACTTCCTAAAGAGTGACCATCCGGCCGTGGCACGCATGCGGGTGGAC
TCTGATAATGCGTACATCGGTGTCACTTACAAAAATGAAGAGGATAAGCTGAAGGACTGGGAAGGTGGCC
TGGACGAACAGAGACTGAGCGCTGACAGTGGCTACATCATCCCCCTGCCAGACATTGACCCTGTTCCAGA
GGAGGAAGACCTGGGCAAGAGGAACAGACACAGCTCACAGACTTCGGAAGAGAGTGCCATCGAGACAGGT
TCCAGTAGTTCCACCTTCATCAAGAGAGAGGACGAGACCATCGAGGACATCGACATGATGGATGACATTG
GTATAGATTCCTCGGACCTGGTGGAGGACAGCTTCCTGGGCAGTGGAGGGAGTGGAGCAACCAATTTTTC
ACTCCTGAAGCAAGCTGGGGATGTAGAGGAGAATCCTGGGCCTATGACTGCCATGGAGGAGTCACAGTCG
GATATCAGCCTCGAGCTCCCTCTGAGCCAGGAGACATTTTCAGGCTTATGGAAACTACTTCCTCCAGAAG
ATATCCTGCCATCACCTCACTGCATGGACGATCTGTTGCTGCCCCAGGATGTTGAGGAGTTTTTTGAAGG
CCCAAGTGAAGCCCTCCGAGTGTCAGGAGCTCCTGCAGCACAGGACCCTGTCACCGAGACCCCTGGGCCA
GTGGCCCCTGCCCCAGCCACTCCATGGCCCCTGTCATCTTTTGTCCCTTCTCAAAAAACTTACCAGGGCA
ACTATGGCTTCCACCTGGGCTTCCTGCAGTCTGGGACAGCCAAGTCTGTTATGTGCACGTACTCTCCTCC
CCTCAATAAGCTATTCTGCCAGCTGGCGAAGACGTGCCCTGTGCAGTTGTGGGTCAGCGCCACACCTCCA
GCTGGGAGCCGTGTCCGCGCCATGGCCATCTACAAGAAGTCACAGCACATGACGGAGGTCGTGAGACGCT
GCCCCCACCATGAGCGCTGCTCCGATGGTGATGGCCTGGCTCCTCCCCAGCATCTTATCCGGGTGGAAGG
AAATTTGTATCCCGAGTATCTGGAAGACAGGCAGACTTTTCGCCACAGCGTGGTGGTACCTTATGAGCCA
CCCGAGGCCGGCTCTGAGTATACCACCATCCACTACAAGTACATGTGTAATAGCTCCTGCATGGGGGGCA
TGAACCGCCGACCTATCCTTACCATCATCACACTGGAAGACTCCAGTGGGAACCTTCTGGGACGGGACAG
CTTTGAGGTTCATGTTTGTGCCTGCCCTGGGAGAGACCGCCGTACAGAAGAAGAAAATTTCCGCAAAAAG
GAAGTCCTTTGCCCTGAACTGCCCCCAGGGAGCGCAAAGAGAGCGCTGCCCACCTGCACAAGCGCCTCTC
CCCCGCAAAAGAAAAAACCACTTGATGGAGAGTATTTCACCCTCAAGATCCGCGGGCGTAAACGCTTCGA
GATGTTCCGGGAGCTGAATGAGGCCTTAGAGTTAAAGGATGCCCATGCTACAGAGGAGTCTGGAGACAGC
AGGGCTCACTCCAGCTACCTGAAGACCAAGAAGGGCCAGTCTACTTCCCGCCATAAAAAAACAATGGTCA
AGAAAGTGGGGCCTGACTCAGACGGTGGCTCAGGTAAGCCTATCCCTAACCCTCTCCTCGGTCTCGATTC
TACGTAAGCGGCCGCTAATCAACCTCTGGATTACAAAATTTGTGAAAGATTGACTGGTATTCTTAACTAT
GTTGCTCCTTTTACGCTATGTGGATACGCTGCTTTAATGCCTTTGTATCATGCTATTGCTTCCCGTATGG
CTTTCATTTTCTCCTCCTTGTATAAATCCTGGTTGCTGTCTCTTTATGAGGAGTTGTGGCCCGTTGTCAG
GCAACGTGGCGTGGTGTGCACTGTGTTTGCTGACGCAACCCCCACTGGTTGGGGCATTGCCACCACCTGT
CAGCTCCTTTCCGGGACTTTCGCTTTCCCCCTCCCTATTGCCACGGCGGAACTCATCGCCGCCTGCCTTG
CCCGCTGCTGGACAGGGGCTCGGCTGTTGGGCACTGACAATTCCGTGGTGTTGTCGGGGAAATCATCGTC
CTTTCCTTGGCTGCTCGCCTGTGTTGCCACCTGGATTCTGCGCGGGACGTCCTTCTGCTACGTCCCTTCG
GCCCTCAATCCAGCGGACCTTCCTTCCCGCGGCCTGCTGCCGGCTCTGCGGCCTCTTCCGCGTCTTCGCC
TTCGCCCTCAGACGAGTCGGATCTCCCTTTGGGCCGCCTCCCCGCAGGCCGCACTCCTCAGGTGCAGGCT
GCCTATCAGAAGGTGGTGGCTGGTGTGGCCAATGCCCTGGCTCACAAATACCACTGAGATCTTTTTCCCT
CTGCCAAAAATTATGGGGACATCATGAAGCCCCTTGAGCATCTGACTTCTGGCTAATAAAGGAAATTTAT
TTTCATTGCAATAGTGTGTTGGAATTTTTTGTGTCTCTCACTCGGAAGGACATATGGGAGGGCAAATCAT
TTAAAACATCAGAATGAGTATTTGGTTTAGAGTTTGGCAACATATGCCCATATGCTGGCTGCCATGAACA
AAGGTTGGCTATAAAGAGGTCATCAGTATATGAAACAGCCCCCTGCTGTCCATTCCTTATTCCATAGAAA
AGCCTTGACTTGAGGTTAGATTTTTTTTATATTTTGTTTTGTGTTATTTTTTTCTTTAACATCCCTAAAA
TTTTCCTTACATGTTTTACTAGCCAGATTTTTCCTCCTCTCCTGACTACTCCCAGTCATAGCTGTCCCTC
TTCTCTTATGGAGATCCCTCGACCTGCAGGAAGTTCCTATTCTCTAGAAAGTATAGGAACTTCAAGCTTG
GCGTAATCATGGTCATAGCTGTTTCCTGTGTGAAATTGTTATCCGCTCACAATTCCACACAACATACGAG
CCGGAAGCATAAAGTGTAAAGCCTGGGGTGCCTAATGAGTGAGCTAACTCACATTAATTGCGTTGCGCTC
ACTGCCCGCTTTCCAGTCGGGAAACCTGTCGTGCCAGCGGATCCGCATCTCAATTAGTCAGCAACCATAG
TCCCGCCCCTAACTCCGCCCATCCCGCCCCTAACTCCGCCCAGTTCCGCCCATTCTCCGCCCCATGGCTG
ACTAATTTTTTTTATTTATGCAGAGGCCGAGGCCGCCTCGGCCTCTGAGCTATTCCAGAAGTAGTGAGGA
GGCTTTTTTGGAGGCCTAGGCTTTTGCAAAAAGCTAACTTGTTTATTGCAGCTTATAATGGTTACAAATA
AAGCAATAGCATCACAAATTTCACAAATAAAGCATTTTTTTCACTGCATTCTAGTTGTGGTTTGTCCAAA
CTCATCAATGTATCTTATCATGTCTGGATCCGCTGCATTAATGAATCGGCCAACGCGCGGGGAGAGGCGG
TTTGCGTATTGGGCGCTCTTCCGCTTCCTCGCTCACTGACTCGCTGCGCTCGGTCGTTCGGCTGCGGCGA
GCGGTATCAGCTCACTCAAAGGCGGTAATACGGTTATCCACAGAATCAGGGGATAACGCAGGAAAGAACA
TGTGAGCAAAAGGCCAGCAAAAGGCCAGGAACCGTAAAAAGGCCGCGTTGCTGGCGTTTTTCCATAGGCT
CCGCCCCCCTGACGAGCATCACAAAAATCGACGCTCAAGTCAGAGGTGGCGAAACCCGACAGGACTATAA
AGATACCAGGCGTTTCCCCCTGGAAGCTCCCTCGTGCGCTCTCCTGTTCCGACCCTGCCGCTTACCGGAT
ACCTGTCCGCCTTTCTCCCTTCGGGAAGCGTGGCGCTTTCTCATAGCTCACGCTGTAGGTATCTCAGTTC
GGTGTAGGTCGTTCGCTCCAAGCTGGGCTGTGTGCACGAACCCCCCGTTCAGCCCGACCGCTGCGCCTTA
TCCGGTAACTATCGTCTTGAGTCCAACCCGGTAAGACACGACTTATCGCCACTGGCAGCAGCCACTGGTA
ACAGGATTAGCAGAGCGAGGTATGTAGGCGGTGCTACAGAGTTCTTGAAGTGGTGGCCTAACTACGGCTA
CACTAGAAGAACAGTATTTGGTATCTGCGCTCTGCTGAAGCCAGTTACCTTCGGAAAAAGAGTTGGTAGC
TCTTGATCCGGCAAACAAACCACCGCTGGTAGCGGTGGTTTTTTTGTTTGCAAGCAGCAGATTACGCGCA
GAAAAAAAGGATCTCAAGAAGATCCTTTGATCTTTTCTACGGGGTCTGACGCTCAGTGGAACGAAAACTC
ACGTTAAGGGATTTTGGTCATGAGATTATCAAAAAGGATCTTCACCTAGATCCTTTTAAATTAAAAATGA
AGTTTTAAATCAATCTAAAGTATATATGAGTAAACTTGGTCTGACAGTTACCAATGCTTAATCAGTGAGG
CACCTATCTCAGCGATCTGTCTATTTCGTTCATCCATAGTTGCCTGACTCCCCGTCGTGTAGATAACTAC
GATACGGGAGGGCTTACCATCTGGCCCCAGTGCTGCAATGATACCGCGAGACCCACGCTCACCGGCTCCA
GATTTATCAGCAATAAACCAGCCAGCCGGAAGGGCCGAGCGCAGAAGTGGTCCTGCAACTTTATCCGCCT
CCATCCAGTCTATTAATTGTTGCCGGGAAGCTAGAGTAAGTAGTTCGCCAGTTAATAGTTTGCGCAACGT
TGTTGCCATTGCTACAGGCATCGTGGTGTCACGCTCGTCGTTTGGTATGGCTTCATTCAGCTCCGGTTCC
CAACGATCAAGGCGAGTTACATGATCCCCCATGTTGTGCAAAAAAGCGGTTAGCTCCTTCGGTCCTCCGA
TCGTTGTCAGAAGTAAGTTGGCCGCAGTGTTATCACTCATGGTTATGGCAGCACTGCATAATTCTCTTAC
TGTCATGCCATCCGTAAGATGCTTTTCTGTGACTGGTGAGTACTCAACCAAGTCATTCTGAGAATAGTGT
ATGCGGCGACCGAGTTGCTCTTGCCCGGCGTCAATACGGGATAATACCGCGCCACATAGCAGAACTTTAA
AAGTGCTCATCATTGGAAAACGTTCTTCGGGGCGAAAACTCTCAAGGATCTTACCGCTGTTGAGATCCAG
TTCGATGTAACCCACTCGTGCACCCAACTGATCTTCAGCATCTTTTACTTTCACCAGCGTTTCTGGGTGA
GCAAAAACAGGAAGGCAAAATGCCGCAAAAAAGGGAATAAGGGCGACACGGAAATGTTGAATACTCATAC
TCTTCCTTTTTCAATATTATTGAAGCATTTATCAGGGTTATTGTCTCATGAGCGGATACATATTTGAATG
TATTTAGAAAAATAAACAAATAGGGGTTCCGCGCACATTTCCCCGAAAAGTGCCACCTG
Features (pLannotate 1.2.2; 30 found; start..end, strand, type, name):
      5..24      +  enhancer       CMV enhancer (fragment): human cytomegalovirus immediate early enhancer
     32..493     +  polyA_signal   PGK poly(A) signal: mouse phosphoglycerate kinase 1 polyadenylation signal
    535..618     +  CDS            large T antigen (fragment): large T antigen from SV40 (simian virus 40)
    641..775     +  polyA_signal   SV40 poly(A) signal: SV40 polyadenylation signal
    789..872     +  CDS            large T antigen (fragment): large T antigen from SV40 (simian virus 40)
    895..1029    +  polyA_signal   SV40 poly(A) signal: SV40 polyadenylation signal
   1043..1126    +  CDS            large T antigen (fragment): large T antigen from SV40 (simian virus 40)
   1149..1283    +  polyA_signal   SV40 poly(A) signal: SV40 polyadenylation signal
   1312..1345    +  protein_bind   loxP: Cre-mediated recombination occurs in the 8-bp core sequence (GCATACAT). Cre recombinase
   1412..1819    +  CDS            His3.3A (sequence withheld): H33A_DROME - Experimental evidence at protein level: Swiss-Prot protein existence level 1. Variant histone H3 which replaces conventional H3 in a wide range of nucleosomes in active genes and is specifically enriched in modifications associated with active chromatin. Constitutes the predominant form of histone H3 in non-dividing cells and is incorporated into chromatin independently of DNA synthesis. Deposited at sites of nucleosomal displacement throughout transcribed genes, suggesting that it represents an epigenetic imprint of transcriptionally active chromatin. Nucleosomes wrap and compact
   1838..2551    +  CDS            EGFP: EGFP is a basic (constitutively fluorescent) green fluorescent protein published in 1996, derived from Aequorea victoria. It is reported to be a rapidly-maturing weak dimer with moderate acid sensitivity.
   2594..2650    +  CDS            P2A: 2A peptide from porcine teschovirus-1 polyprotein Eukaryotic ribosomes fail to insert a peptide bond between the Gly and Pro residues, yielding separate polypeptides.
   2651..5917    +  CDS            Pdgfra: PGFRA_MOUSE - Experimental evidence at protein level: Swiss-Prot protein existence level 1. Tyrosine-protein kinase that acts as a cell-surface receptor for PDGFA, PDGFB and PDGFC and plays an essential role in the regulation of embryonic development, cell proliferation, survival and chemotaxis. Depending on the context, promotes or inhibits cell proliferation and cell migration. Plays an important role in the differentiation of bone marrow-derived mesenchymal stem cells. Required for normal skeleton development and cephalic closure during embryonic development. Required for normal development
   5993..7162    +  CDS            Tp53: P53_MOUSE - Also known as P53, Trp53. Experimental evidence at protein level: Swiss-Prot protein existence level 1. Acts as a tumor suppressor in many tumor types; induces growth arrest or apoptosis depending on the physiological circumstances and cell type. Involved in cell cycle regulation as a trans-activator that acts to negatively regulate cell division by controlling a set of genes required for this process. One of the activated genes is an inhibitor of cyclin-dependent kinases. Apoptosis induction seems to be mediated either by stimulation of BAX and FAS antigen expression, or by repres
   7172..7213    +  CDS            V5 tag: epitope tag from simian virus 5
   7226..7814    +  misc_feature   WPRE: woodchuck hepatitis virus posttranscriptional regulatory element
   7822..7893    +  CDS            HBB (fragment): HBB_PONPY - Experimental evidence at transcript level: Swiss-Prot protein existence level 2. Involved in oxygen transport from the lung to the various peripheral tissues. From Pongo pygmaeus (Bornean orangutan).
   7964..8019    +  polyA_signal   β-globin poly(A) signal: rabbit β-globin polyadenylation signal (Gil and Proudfoot, 1987)
   8359..8392    +  protein_bind   FRT (minimal): supports FLP-mediated excision but not integration (Turan and Bode, 2011) FLP recombinase from the Saccharomyces cerevisiae 2μ plasmid
   8433..8455    -  protein_bind   lac operator (fragment): The lac repressor binds to the lac operator to inhibit transcription in E. coli. This inhibition can be relieved by adding lactose or isopropyl-β-D-thiogalactopyranoside (IPTG). lac repressor encoded by lacI
   8459..8489    -  promoter       lac promoter: promoter for the E. coli lac operon
   8504..8525    -  protein_bind   CAP binding site: CAP binding activates transcription in the presence of cAMP. E. coli catabolite activator protein
   8538..8577    -  CDS            lacI (fragment): lac repressor; lacI; The lac repressor binds to the lac operator to inhibit transcription in E. coli. This inhibition can be relieved by adding lactose or isopropyl-β-D-thiogalactopyranoside (IPTG).
   8584..8606    +  promoter       SV40 promoter (fragment): SV40 enhancer and early promoter
   8630..8765    +  rep_origin     SV40 ori: SV40 origin of replication
   8785..8919    +  polyA_signal   SV40 poly(A) signal: SV40 polyadenylation signal
   8921..8975    -  CDS            lacI (fragment): lac repressor; lacI; The lac repressor binds to the lac operator to inhibit transcription in E. coli. This inhibition can be relieved by adding lactose or isopropyl-β-D-thiogalactopyranoside (IPTG).
   9158..9746    -  rep_origin     ori: high-copy-number ColE1/pMB1/pBR322/pUC origin of replication
   9917..10777   -  CDS            AmpR: β-lactamase; bla; confers resistance to ampicillin, carbenicillin, and related antibiotics
  10778..10882   -  promoter       AmpR promoter: bla
