[The description below was written by a language model from this plasmid's Addgene catalogue record and pLannotate feature annotations shown in this document.]
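Description:
MADR pDonor-H3F3A-WT-EGFP pTV1 Pdgfra D842V COTv1 Trp53-V5 WPRE is a promoterless mammalian donor plasmid of about 10.9 kb for mosaic analysis by dual recombinase-mediated cassette exchange (MADR). It is propagated in E. coli as a high-copy plasmid through a ColE1/pUC-type origin and selected with ampicillin (AmpR under its own bla promoter). The backbone also carries an SV40 origin and lac promoter/operator remnants.

The payload lies between a loxP site and a minimal FRT site, so co-delivered Cre and FlpO can swap the cassette into a genomic locus that carries matching sites. The record does not name that recipient locus. The insert has no promoter of its own. Instead, a PGK polyadenylation signal followed by three SV40 poly(A) signals sits upstream of loxP, and this 4x polyA block is recorded as a way to limit expression from the unintegrated episome. Expression is therefore presumably driven from the recipient locus once exchange has occurred.

The cassette is a polycistronic reading frame. Wild-type histone H3.3 (H3F3A) is fused to EGFP, with an AU1 tag listed in the catalogue but not annotated. A P2A peptide follows, then mouse Pdgfra carrying the activating D842V mutation, then mouse Trp53 with a C-terminal V5 tag. The "pTV1" and "COTv1" elements in the name appear to be the linkers between the coding regions, but only P2A is annotated, and the gap between Pdgfra and Trp53 is unlabelled. The catalogue calls the TRP53 oncogenic but records no Trp53 mutation. A WPRE and a rabbit β-globin poly(A) signal close the transcript. According to its stated purpose, the construct delivers these tumour-associated transgenes together with wild-type H3F3A by stable, locus-specific insertion, producing somatic mosaics in mice with EGFP marking the recombined cells.
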