Addgene plasmid #131461: MADR pDonor-H3F3A-WT-EGFP pTV1 Pdgfra D842V COTv1 Trp53-V5 WPRE
Purpose: MADR donor plasmid for FlpO+Cre-mediated insertion of WT H3F3A and oncogenic PDGFRA D842V and TRP53
Depositing lab: Joshua Breunig. Depositing organization: Cedars-Sinai Medical Center. Publication: Rapid Generation of Somatic Mouse Mosaics with Locus-Specific, Stably Integrated Transgenic Elements. Kim GB, Rincon Fernandez Pacheco D, Saxon D, Yang A, Sabet S, Dutra-Clarke M, Levy R, Watkins A, Park H, Abbasi Akhtar A, Linesch PW, Kobritz N, Chandra SS, Grausam K, Ayala-Sarmiento A, Molina J, Sedivakova K, Hoang K, Tsyporin J, Gareau DS, Filbin MG, Bannykh S, Santiskulvong C, Wang Y, Tang J, Suva ML, Chen B, Danielpour M, Breunig JJ. Cell. 2019 Sep 19;179(1):251-267.e24. doi: 10.1016/j.cell.2019.08.013. PubMed 31539496.
Backbone
  Vector backbone: MADR pDonor
  Backbone manufacturer: Breunig Lab
  Total vector size (bp): 10906
  Vector type: Mammalian Expression, Cre/Lox, Synthetic Biology ; Mosaic analysis for dual recombinase-mediated cassette exchange (MADR) donor
Growth in bacteria
  Bacterial resistance: Ampicillin, 100 μg/mL
  Growth temperature: 37°C
  Growth strain: DH5alpha
  Copy number: High Copy
Gene/Insert
  Gene/Insert name: H3F3A-WT-EGFP pTV1 Pdgfra D842V COTv1 Trp53-V5 WPRE
  Species: H. sapiens (human), M. musculus (mouse)
  Mutation: Pdgfra D842V
  Promoter: none (4x polyA to mitigate episomal expression)
  Tag / fusion protein: Trp53-V5, H3F3A-EGFP-AU1
  Cloning method: Ligation Independent Cloning
  Sequencing primers: 5′ MADR-MCSF (TCGACCTGCAGCCCAAGCTA); 3′ WPRE-R (addgene)
Terms and licenses: Academic/Nonprofit Terms; Industry Terms: Not Available to Industry
How to cite: MADR pDonor-H3F3A-WT-EGFP pTV1 Pdgfra D842V COTv1 Trp53-V5 WPRE was a gift from Joshua Breunig (Addgene plasmid # 131461 ; http://n2t.net/addgene:131461 ; RRID:Addgene_131461)
